Addgene plasmid #116725: pHAGE-CDK6
Purpose: Lentiviral expression of CDK6
Depositing lab: Gordon Mills & Kenneth Scott. Depositing organization: Baylor College of Medicine. Publication: Systematic Functional Annotation of Somatic Mutations in Cancer. Ng PK, Li J, Jeong KJ, Shao S, Chen H, Tsang YH, Sengupta S, Wang Z, Bhavana VH, Tran R, Soewito S, Minussi DC, Moreno D, Kong K, Dogruluk T, Lu H, Gao J, Tokheim C, Zhou DC, Johnson AM, Zeng J, Ip CKM, Ju Z, Wester M, Yu S, Li Y, Vellano CP, Schultz N, Karchin R, Ding L, Lu Y, Cheung LWT, Chen K, Shaw KR, Meric-Bernstam F, Scott KL, Yi S, Sahni N, Liang H, Mills GB. Cancer Cell. 2018 Mar 12;33(3):450-462.e10. doi: 10.1016/j.ccell.2018.01.021. PubMed 29533785.
Backbone
  Vector backbone: pHAGE
  Vector type: Lentiviral
Growth in bacteria
  Bacterial resistance: Ampicillin, 100 μg/mL
  Growth temperature: 37°C
  Growth strain: Stbl3
  Copy number: High Copy
Gene/Insert
  Gene/Insert name: CDK6
  Species: H. sapiens (human)
  Mutation: WT
  Entrez Gene: CDK6 (a.k.a. MCPH12, PLSTIRE)
  Cloning method: Gateway Cloning
Terms and licenses: Academic/Nonprofit Terms; Industry Terms: Not Available to Industry
How to cite: pHAGE-CDK6 was a gift from Gordon Mills & Kenneth Scott (Addgene plasmid # 116725 ; http://n2t.net/addgene:116725 ; RRID:Addgene_116725)
