[The description below was written by a language model from this plasmid's Addgene catalogue record and pLannotate feature annotations shown in this document.]
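Description:
pHAGE-CDK6 is an HIV-1-derived, self-inactivating lentiviral expression plasmid of about 9.5 kb, built on the pHAGE backbone and carrying wild-type human CDK6. It is propagated in E. coli through a high-copy ColE1/pUC-type origin and selected with ampicillin via the β-lactamase gene. The recombination-deficient Stbl3 strain is listed for growth, as is common for plasmids containing repeated LTR sequences. Between a truncated 5' LTR and a ΔU3 3' LTR lie the elements needed to produce and deliver vector genomes. These are the Ψ packaging signal with an adjoining gag fragment, the Rev response element for Rev-dependent nuclear export of the unspliced RNA, and the cPPT/CTS, which aids nuclear import of the reverse-transcribed genome. Short nef, rev, lac and SV40 fragments in the annotation appear to be backbone remnants rather than functional units.

The payload is a bicistronic cassette driven by the constitutive human EF-1α promoter. The CDK6 open reading frame was introduced by Gateway cloning and is flanked by attB1 and attB2 sites, with a V5 epitope tag annotated downstream of attB2. Whether the tag is actually fused to CDK6 depends on whether the insert keeps its stop codon, which the record does not state. An EMCV IRES then directs translation of EGFP from the same transcript, so transduced cells can be identified or sorted by fluorescence. A WPRE before the 3' LTR enhances transcript stability and expression. CDK6 is a D-type cyclin-dependent serine/threonine kinase that phosphorylates RB1 and promotes G1/S progression. The stated purpose is lentiviral expression of CDK6, and the plasmid comes from a collection associated with systematic functional annotation of somatic cancer mutations, where a wild-type clone would plausibly serve as the reference for mutant alleles.
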