Features (pLannotate 1.2.2; 27 found; start..end, strand, type, name):
    377..634     +  LTR            5' LTR (truncated): truncated 5' long terminal repeat (LTR) from HIV-1
    681..806     +  misc_feature   HIV-1 Ψ: packaging signal of human immunodeficiency virus type 1
    790..1128    +  CDS            HIV-1 gag (fragment): gag protein from human immunodeficiency virus 1; gag
   1303..1536    +  misc_feature   RRE: The Rev response element (RRE) of HIV-1 allows for Rev-dependent mRNA export from the nucleus to the cytoplasm.
   1913..2013    +  CDS            Rev (fragment): human immunodeficiency virus 1 (HIV-1) Rev protein; rev; enhances nuclear export of unspliced and incompletely spliced viral mRNAs
   2058..2175    +  misc_feature   cPPT/CTS: central polypurine tract and central termination sequence of HIV-1
   2223..3401    +  promoter       EF-1α promoter: strong constitutive promoter for human elongation factor EF-1α
   3422..3442    +  protein_bind   attB1: mutant version of attB; core recombination site for the Gateway® BP reaction BP Clonase™
   3448..4425    +  CDS            CDK6: CDK6_HUMAN - Also known as CDKN6. Experimental evidence at protein level: Swiss-Prot protein existence level 1. Serine/threonine-protein kinase involved in the control of the cell cycle and differentiation; promotes G1/S transition. Phosphorylates pRB/RB1 and NPM1. Interacts with D-type G1 cyclins during interphase at G1 to form a pRB/RB1 kinase and controls the entrance into the cell cycle. Involved in initiation and maintenance of cell cycle exit during cell differentiation; prevents cell proliferation and regulates negatively cell differentiation, but is required for the proliferation of sp
   4430..4454    -  protein_bind   attB2: mutant version of attB; recombination site for the Gateway® BP reaction BP Clonase™
   4507..4548    +  CDS            V5 tag: epitope tag from simian virus 5
   4674..5136    +  misc_feature   IRES: internal ribosome entry site (IRES) of the encephalomyocarditis virus (EMCV)
   5150..5869    +  CDS            EGFP: the original enhanced GFP (Yang et al., 1996) mammalian codon-optimized
   5883..6471    +  misc_feature   WPRE: woodchuck hepatitis virus posttranscriptional regulatory element
   6479..6544    +  CDS            nef (fragment): NEF_HV1Z2 - Experimental evidence at protein level: Swiss-Prot protein existence level 1. Extracellular Nef protein targets CD4(+) T-lymphocytes for apoptosis by interacting with CXCR4 surface receptors. From Human immunodeficiency virus type 1 group M subtype D (isolate Z2/CDC-Z34) (HIV-1).
   6546..6779    +  LTR            3' LTR (ΔU3): self-inactivating 3' long terminal repeat (LTR) from HIV-1
   6984..7088    +  promoter       AmpR promoter: bla
   7089..7949    +  CDS            AmpR: β-lactamase; bla; confers resistance to ampicillin, carbenicillin, and related antibiotics
   8120..8708    +  rep_origin     ori: high-copy-number ColE1/pMB1/pBR322/pUC origin of replication
   8891..8945    +  CDS            lacI (fragment): lac repressor; lacI; The lac repressor binds to the lac operator to inhibit transcription in E. coli. This inhibition can be relieved by adding lactose or isopropyl-β-D-thiogalactopyranoside (IPTG).
   8951..9044    +  rep_origin     SV40 ori (fragment): SV40 origin of replication
   9069..9106    +  CDS            lacI (fragment): lac repressor; lacI; The lac repressor binds to the lac operator to inhibit transcription in E. coli. This inhibition can be relieved by adding lactose or isopropyl-β-D-thiogalactopyranoside (IPTG).
   9119..9140    +  protein_bind   CAP binding site: CAP binding activates transcription in the presence of cAMP. E. coli catabolite activator protein
   9155..9185    +  promoter       lac promoter: promoter for the E. coli lac operon
   9193..9209    +  protein_bind   lac operator: The lac repressor binds to the lac operator to inhibit transcription in E. coli. This inhibition can be relieved by adding lactose or isopropyl-β-D-thiogalactopyranoside (IPTG). lac repressor encoded by lacI
   9243..9326    +  polyA_signal   SV40 poly(A) signal (fragment): SV40 polyadenylation signal
   9493..329     +  CDS            nef (fragment) (across the origin): NEF_HV1BR - Experimental evidence at protein level: Swiss-Prot protein existence level 1. Extracellular Nef protein targets CD4(+) T-lymphocytes for apoptosis by interacting with CXCR4 surface receptors (PubMed:14990729). From Human immunodeficiency virus type 1 group M subtype B (isolate BRU/LAI) (HIV-1).
>Addgene plasmid #116725 | pHAGE-CDK6 | addgene full sequence | sequence record 240269 | Addgene NGS Result
TGGAAGGGCTAATTCACTCCCAAAGAAGACAAGATATCCTTGATCTGTGGATCTACCACACACAAGGCTA
CTTCCCTGATTAGCAGAACTACACACCAGGGCCAGGGGTCAGATATCCACTGACCTTTGGATGGTGCTAC
AAGCTAGTACCAGTTGAGCCAGATAAGGTAGAAGAGGCCAATAAAGGAGAGAACACCAGCTTGTTACACC
CTGTGAGCCTGCATGGGATGGATGACCCGGAGAGAGAAGTGTTAGAGTGGAGGTTTGACAGCCGCCTAGC
ATTTCATCACGTGGCCCGAGAGCTGCATCCGGAGTACTTCAAGAACTGCTGATATCGAGCTTGCTACAAG
GGACTTTCCGCTGGGGACTTTCCAGGGAGGCGTGGCCTGGGCGGGACTGGGGAGTGGCGAGCCCTCAGAT
CCTGCATATAAGCAGCTGCTTTTTGCCTGTACTGGGTCTCTCTGGTTAGACCAGATCTGAGCCTGGGAGC
TCTCTGGCTAACTAGGGAACCCACTGCTTAAGCCTCAATAAAGCTTGCCTTGAGTGCTTCAAGTAGTGTG
TGCCCGTCTGTTGTGTGACTCTGGTAACTAGAGATCCCTCAGACCCTTTTAGTCAGTGTGGAAAATCTCT
AGCAGTGGCGCCCGAACAGGGACTTGAAAGCGAAAGGGAAACCAGAGGAGCTCTCTCGACGCAGGACTCG
GCTTGCTGAAGCGCGCACGGCAAGAGGCGAGGGGCGGCGACTGGTGAGTACGCCAAAAATTTTGACTAGC
GGAGGCTAGAAGGAGAGAGATGGGTGCGAGAGCGTCAGTATTAAGCGGGGGAGAATTAGATCGCGATGGG
AAAAAATTCGGTTAAGGCCAGGGGGAAAGAAAAAATATAAATTAAAACATATAGTATGGGCAAGCAGGGA
GCTAGAACGATTCGCAGTTAATCCTGGCCTGTTAGAAACATCAGAAGGCTGTAGACAAATACTGGGACAG
CTACAACCATCCCTTCAGACAGGATCAGAAGAACTTAGATCATTATATAATACAGTAGCAACCCTCTATT
GTGTGCATCAAAGGATAGAGATAAAAGACACCAAGGAAGCTTTAGACAAGATAGAGGAAGAGCAAAACAA
AAGTAAGACCACCGCACAGCAAGCGGCCGGCCGCTGATCTTCAGACCTGGAGGAGGAGATATGAGGGACA
ATTGGAGAAGTGAATTATATAAATATAAAGTAGTAAAAATTGAACCATTAGGAGTAGCACCCACCAAGGC
AAAGAGAAGAGTGGTGCAGAGAGAAAAAAGAGCAGTGGGAATAGGAGCTTTGTTCCTTGGGTTCTTGGGA
GCAGCAGGAAGCACTATGGGCGCAGCGTCAATGACGCTGACGGTACAGGCCAGACAATTATTGTCTGGTA
TAGTGCAGCAGCAGAACAATTTGCTGAGGGCTATTGAGGCGCAACAGCATCTGTTGCAACTCACAGTCTG
GGGCATCAAGCAGCTCCAGGCAAGAATCCTGGCTGTGGAAAGATACCTAAAGGATCAACAGCTCCTGGGG
ATTTGGGGTTGCTCTGGAAAACTCATTTGCACCACTGCTGTGCCTTGGAATGCTAGTTGGAGTAATAAAT
CTCTGGAACAGATTTGGAATCACACGACCTGGATGGAGTGGGACAGAGAAATTAACAATTACACAAGCTT
AATACACTCCTTAATTGAAGAATCGCAAAACCAGCAAGAAAAGAATGAACAAGAATTATTGGAATTAGAT
AAATGGGCAAGTTTGTGGAATTGGTTTAACATAACAAATTGGCTGTGGTATATAAAATTATTCATAATGA
TAGTAGGAGGCTTGGTAGGTTTAAGAATAGTTTTTGCTGTACTTTCTATAGTGAATAGAGTTAGGCAGGG
ATATTCACCATTATCGTTTCAGACCCACCTCCCAACCCCGAGGGGACCCGACAGGCCCGAAGGAATAGAA
GAAGAAGGTGGAGAGAGAGACAGAGACAGATCCATTCGATTAGTGAACGGATCTCGACGGTATCGCCGAA
TTCACAAATGGCAGTATTCATCCACAATTTTAAAAGAAAAGGGGGGATTGGGGGGTACAGTGCAGGGGAA
AGAATAGTAGACATAATAGCAACAGACATACAAACTAAAGAATTACAAAAACAAATTACAAAAATTCAAA
ATTTTCGGGTTTATTACAGGGACAGCAGAGATCCAGTTTGGACTAGTCGTGAGGCTCCGGTGCCCGTCAG
TGGGCAGAGCGCACATCGCCCACAGTCCCCGAGAAGTTGGGGGGAGGGGTCGGCAATTGAACCGGTGCCT
AGAGAAGGTGGCGCGGGGTAAACTGGGAAAGTGATGTCGTGTACTGGCTCCGCCTTTTTCCCGAGGGTGG
GGGAGAACCGTATATAAGTGCAGTAGTCGCCGTGAACGTTCTTTTTCGCAACGGGTTTGCCGCCAGAACA
CAGGTAAGTGCCGTGTGTGGTTCCCGCGGGCCTGGCCTCTTTACGGGTTATGGCCCTTGCGTGCCTTGAA
TTACTTCCACCTGGCTGCAGTACGTGATTCTTGATCCCGAGCTTCGGGTTGGAAGTGGGTGGGAGAGTTC
GAGGCCTTGCGCTTAAGGAGCCCCTTCGCCTCGTGCTTGAGTTGAGGCCTGGCCTGGGCGCTGGGGCCGC
CGCGTGCGAATCTGGTGGCACCTTCGCGCCTGTCTCGCTGCTTTCGATAAGTCTCTAGCCATTTAAAATT
TTTGATGACCTGCTGCGACGCTTTTTTTCTGGCAAGATAGTCTTGTAAATGCGGGCCAAGATCTGCACAC
TGGTATTTCGGTTTTTGGGGCCGCGGGCGGCGACGGGGCCCGTGCGTCCCAGCGCACATGTTCGGCGAGG
CGGGGCCTGCGAGCGCGGCCACCGAGAATCGGACGGGGGTAGTCTCAAGCTGGCCGGCCTGCTCTGGTGC
CTGGCCTCGCGCCGCCGTGTATCGCCCCGCCCTGGGCGGCAAGGCTGGCCCGGTCGGCACCAGTTGCGTG
AGCGGAAAGATGGCCGCTTCCCGGCCCTGCTGCAGGGAGCTCAAAATGGAGGACGCGGCGCTCGGGAGAG
CGGGCGGGTGAGTCACCCACACAAAGGAAAAGGGCCTTTCCGTCCTCAGCCGTCGCTTCATGTGACTCCA
CGGAGTACCGGGCGCCGTCCAGGCACCTCGATTAGTTCTCGAGCTTTTGGAGTACGTCGTCTTTAGGTTG
GGGGGAGGGGTTTTATGCGATGGAGTTTCCCCACACTGAGTGGGTGGAGACTGAAGTTAGGCCAGCTTGG
CACTTGATGTAATTCTCCTTGGAATTTGCCCTTTTTGAGTTTGGATCTTGGTTCATTCTCAAGCCTCAGA
CAGTGGTTCAAAGTTTTTTTCTTCCATTTCAGGTGTCGTGAAGCGGCCCTGCAGATATCAACAAGTTTGT
ACAAAAAAGCAGGCACCATGGAGAAGGACGGCCTGTGCCGCGCTGACCAGCAGTACGAATGCGTGGCGGA
GATCGGGGAGGGCGCCTATGGGAAGGTGTTCAAGGCCCGCGACTTGAAGAACGGAGGCCGTTTCGTGGCG
TTGAAGCGCGTGCGGGTGCAGACCGGCGAGGAGGGCATGCCGCTCTCCACCATCCGCGAGGTGGCGGTGC
TGAGGCACCTGGAGACCTTCGAGCACCCCAACGTGGTCAGGTTGTTTGATGTGTGCACAGTGTCACGAAC
AGACAGAGAAACCAAACTAACTTTAGTGTTTGAACATGTCGATCAAGACTTGACCACTTACTTGGATAAA
GTTCCAGAGCCTGGAGTGCCCACTGAAACCATAAAGGATATGATGTTTCAGCTTCTCCGAGGTCTGGACT
TTCTTCATTCACACCGAGTAGTGCATCGCGATCTAAAACCACAGAACATTCTGGTGACCAGCAGCGGACA
AATAAAACTCGCTGACTTCGGCCTTGCCCGCATCTATAGTTTCCAGATGGCTCTAACCTCAGTGGTCGTC
ACGCTGTGGTACAGAGCACCCGAAGTCTTGCTCCAGTCCAGCTACGCCACCCCCGTGGATCTCTGGAGTG
TTGGCTGCATATTTGCAGAAATGTTTCGTAGAAAGCCTCTTTTTCGTGGAAGTTCAGATGTTGATCAACT
AGGAAAAATCTTGGACGTGATTGGACTCCCAGGAGAAGAAGACTGGCCTAGAGATGTTGCCCTTCCCAGG
CAGGCTTTTCATTCAAAATCTGCCCAACCAATTGAGAAGTTTGTAACAGATATCGATGAACTAGGCAAAG
ACCTACTTCTGAAGTGTTTGACATTTAACCCAGCCAAAAGAATATCTGCCTACAGTGCCCTGTCTCACCC
ATACTTCCAGGACCTGGAAAGGTGCAAAGAAAACCTGGATTCCCACCTGCCGCCCAGCCAGAACACCTCG
GAGCTGAATACAGCCTAGAACCCAGCTTTCTTGTACAAAGTGGTTGATATCCAGCACAGTGGCGGCCGCT
CGAGTCTAGAGGGCCCGCGGTTCGAAGGTAAGCCTATCCCTAACCCTCTCCTCGGTCTCGATTCTACGCG
TACCGGTTAGTAATGAGATCCCTCCCCCCCCCCTAACGTTACTGGCCGAAGCCGCTTGGAATAAGGCCGG
TGTGCGTTTGTCTATATGTTATTTTCCACCATATTGCCGTCTTTTGGCAATGTGAGGGCCCGGAAACCTG
GCCCTGTCTTCTTGACGAGCATTCCTAGGGGTCTTTCCCCTCTCGCCAAAGGAATGCAAGGTCTGTTGAA
TGTCGTGAAGGAAGCAGTTCCTCTGGAAGCTTCTTGAAGACAAACAACGTCTGTAGCGACCCTTTGCAGG
CAGCGGAACCCCCCACCTGGCGACAGGTGCCTCTGCGGCCAAAAGCCACGTGTATAAGATACACCTGCAA
AGGCGGCACAACCCCAGTGCCACGTTGTGAGTTGGATAGTTGTGGAAAGAGTCAAATGGCTCTCCTCAAG
CGTATTCAACAAGGGGCTGAAGGATGCCCAGAAGGTACCCCATTGTATGGGATCTGATCTGGGGCCTCGG
TGCACATGCTTTACATGTGTTTAGTCGAGGTTAAAAAAACGTCTAGGCCCCCCGAACCACGGGGACGTGG
TTTTCCTTTGAAAAACACGATGATAATATGGCCACACATATGGTGAGCAAGGGCGAGGAGCTGTTCACCG
GGGTGGTGCCCATCCTGGTCGAGCTGGACGGCGACGTAAACGGCCACAAGTTCAGCGTGTCCGGCGAGGG
CGAGGGCGATGCCACCTACGGCAAGCTGACCCTGAAGTTCATCTGCACCACCGGCAAGCTGCCCGTGCCC
TGGCCCACCCTCGTGACCACCCTGACCTACGGCGTGCAGTGCTTCAGCCGCTACCCCGACCACATGAAGC
AGCACGACTTCTTCAAGTCCGCCATGCCCGAAGGCTACGTCCAGGAGCGCACCATCTTCTTCAAGGACGA
CGGCAACTACAAGACCCGCGCCGAGGTGAAGTTCGAGGGCGACACCCTGGTGAACCGCATCGAGCTGAAG
GGCATCGACTTCAAGGAGGACGGCAACATCCTGGGGCACAAGCTGGAGTACAACTACAACAGCCACAACG
TCTATATCATGGCCGACAAGCAGAAGAACGGCATCAAGGTGAACTTCAAGATCCGCCACAACATCGAGGA
CGGCAGCGTGCAGCTCGCCGACCACTACCAGCAGAACACCCCCATCGGCGACGGCCCCGTGCTGCTGCCC
GACAACCACTACCTGAGCACCCAGTCCGCCCTGAGCAAAGACCCCAACGAGAAGCGCGATCACATGGTCC
TGCTGGAGTTCGTGACCGCCGCCGGGATCACTCTCGGCATGGACGAGCTGTACAAGTAAATCGATAGATC
CTAATCAACCTCTGGATTACAAAATTTGTGAAAGATTGACTGGTATTCTTAACTATGTTGCTCCTTTTAC
GCTATGTGGATACGCTGCTTTAATGCCTTTGTATCATGCTATTGCTTCCCGTATGGCTTTCATTTTCTCC
TCCTTGTATAAATCCTGGTTGCTGTCTCTTTATGAGGAGTTGTGGCCCGTTGTCAGGCAACGTGGCGTGG
TGTGCACTGTGTTTGCTGACGCAACCCCCACTGGTTGGGGCATTGCCACCACCTGTCAGCTCCTTTCCGG
GACTTTCGCTTTCCCCCTCCCTATTGCCACGGCGGAACTCATCGCCGCCTGCCTTGCCCGCTGCTGGACA
GGGGCTCGGCTGTTGGGCACTGACAATTCCGTGGTGTTGTCGGGGAAATCATCGTCCTTTCCTTGGCTGC
TCGCCTGTGTTGCCACCTGGATTCTGCGCGGGACGTCCTTCTGCTACGTCCCTTCGGCCCTCAATCCAGC
GGACCTTCCTTCCCGCGGCCTGCTGCCGGCTCTGCGGCCTCTTCCGCGTCTTCGCCTTCGCCCTCAGACG
AGTCGGATCTCCCTTTGGGCCGCCTCCCCGCCTGAGATCCTTTAAGACCAATGACTTACAAGGCAGCTGT
AGATCTTAGCCACTTTTTAAAAGAAAAGGGGGGACTGGAAGGGCTAATTCACTCCCAACGAAGACAAGAT
CTGCTTTTTGCTTGTACTGGGTCTCTCTGGTTAGACCAGATCTGAGCCTGGGAGCTCTCTGGCTAACTAG
GGAACCCACTGCTTAAGCCTCAATAAAGCTTGCCTTGAGTGCTTCAAGTAGTGTGTGCCCGTCTGTTGTG
TGACTCTGGTAACTAGAGATCCCTCAGACCCTTTTAGTCAGTGTGGAAAATCTCTAGCAGTAGTAGTTCA
TGTCATCTTATTATTCAGTATTTATAACTTGCAAAGAAATGAATATCAGAGAGTGAGAGGCCCGGGTTAA
TTAAGGAAAGGGCTAGATCATTCTTGAAGACGAAAGGGCCTCGTGATACGCCTATTTTTATAGGTTAATG
TCATGATAATAATGGTTTCTTAGACGTCAGGTGGCACTTTTCGGGGAAATGTGCGCGGAACCCCTATTTG
TTTATTTTTCTAAATACATTCAAATATGTATCCGCTCATGAGACAATAACCCTGATAAATGCTTCAATAA
TATTGAAAAAGGAAGAGTATGAGTATTCAACATTTCCGTGTCGCCCTTATTCCCTTTTTTGCGGCATTTT
GCCTTCCTGTTTTTGCTCACCCAGAAACGCTGGTGAAAGTAAAAGATGCTGAAGATCAGTTGGGTGCACG
AGTGGGTTACATCGAACTGGATCTCAACAGCGGTAAGATCCTTGAGAGTTTTCGCCCCGAAGAACGTTTT
CCAATGATGAGCACTTTTAAAGTTCTGCTATGTGGCGCGGTATTATCCCGTGTTGACGCCGGGCAAGAGC
AACTCGGTCGCCGCATACACTATTCTCAGAATGACTTGGTTGAGTACTCACCAGTCACAGAAAAGCATCT
TACGGATGGCATGACAGTAAGAGAATTATGCAGTGCTGCCATAACCATGAGTGATAACACTGCGGCCAAC
TTACTTCTGACAACGATCGGAGGACCGAAGGAGCTAACCGCTTTTTTGCACAACATGGGGGATCATGTAA
CTCGCCTTGATCGTTGGGAACCGGAGCTGAATGAAGCCATACCAAACGACGAGCGTGACACCACGATGCC
TGTAGCAATGGCAACAACGTTGCGCAAACTATTAACTGGCGAACTACTTACTCTAGCTTCCCGGCAACAA
TTAATAGACTGGATGGAGGCGGATAAAGTTGCAGGACCACTTCTGCGCTCGGCCCTTCCGGCTGGCTGGT
TTATTGCTGATAAATCTGGAGCCGGTGAGCGTGGGTCTCGCGGTATCATTGCAGCACTGGGGCCAGATGG
TAAGCCCTCCCGTATCGTAGTTATCTACACGACGGGGAGTCAGGCAACTATGGATGAACGAAATAGACAG
ATCGCTGAGATAGGTGCCTCACTGATTAAGCATTGGTAACTGTCAGACCAAGTTTACTCATATATACTTT
AGATTGATTTAAAACTTCATTTTTAATTTAAAAGGATCTAGGTGAAGATCCTTTTTGATAATCTCATGAC
CAAAATCCCTTAACGTGAGTTTTCGTTCCACTGAGCGTCAGACCCCGTAGAAAAGATCAAAGGATCTTCT
TGAGATCCTTTTTTTCTGCGCGTAATCTGCTGCTTGCAAACAAAAAAACCACCGCTACCAGCGGTGGTTT
GTTTGCCGGATCAAGAGCTACCAACTCTTTTTCCGAAGGTAACTGGCTTCAGCAGAGCGCAGATACCAAA
TACTGTTCTTCTAGTGTAGCCGTAGTTAGGCCACCACTTCAAGAACTCTGTAGCACCGCCTACATACCTC
GCTCTGCTAATCCTGTTACCAGTGGCTGCTGCCAGTGGCGATAAGTCGTGTCTTACCGGGTTGGACTCAA
GACGATAGTTACCGGATAAGGCGCAGCGGTCGGGCTGAACGGGGGGTTCGTGCACACAGCCCAGCTTGGA
GCGAACGACCTACACCGAACTGAGATACCTACAGCGTGAGCTATGAGAAAGCGCCACGCTTCCCGAAGGG
AGAAAGGCGGACAGGTATCCGGTAAGCGGCAGGGTCGGAACAGGAGAGCGCACGAGGGAGCTTCCAGGGG
GAAACGCCTGGTATCTTTATAGTCCTGTCGGGTTTCGCCACCTCTGACTTGAGCGTCGATTTTTGTGATG
CTCGTCAGGGGGGCGGAGCCTATGGAAAAACGCCAGCAACGCGGCCTTTTTACGGTTCCTGGCCTTTTGC
TGGCCTTTTGCTCACATGTTCTTTCCTGCGTTATCCCCTGATTCTGTGGATAACCGTATTACCGCCTTTG
AGTGAGCTGATACCGCTCGCCGCAGCCGAACGACCGAGCGCAGCGAGTCAGTGAGCGAGGAAGCGGAAGA
GCGCCCAATACGCAAACCGCCTCTCCCCGCGCGTTGGCCGATTCATTAATGCAGCAAGCTCATGGCTGAC
TAATTTTTTTTATTTATGCAGAGGCCGAGGCCGCCTCGGCCTCTGAGCTATTCCAGAAGTAGTGAGGAGG
CTTTTTTGGAGGCCTAGGCTTTTGCAAAAAGCTCCCCGTGGCACGACAGGTTTCCCGACTGGAAAGCGGG
CAGTGAGCGCAACGCAATTAATGTGAGTTAGCTCACTCATTAGGCACCCCAGGCTTTACACTTTATGCTT
CCGGCTCGTATGTTGTGTGGAATTGTGAGCGGATAACAATTTCACACAGGAAACAGCTATGACATGATTA
CGAATTTCACAAATAAAGCATTTTTTTCACTGCATTCTAGTTGTGGTTTGTCCAAACTCATCAATGTATC
TTATCATGTCTGGATCAACTGGATAACTCAAGCTAACCAAAATCATCCCAAACTTCCCACCCCATACCCT
ATTACCACTGCCAATTACCTGTGGTTTCATTTACTCTAAACCTGTGATTCCTCTGAATTATTTTCATTTT
AAAGAAATTGTATTTGTTAAATATGTACTACAAACTTAGTAGT
