>Addgene plasmid #116725 | pHAGE-CDK6 | depositor partial sequence | sequence record 219600 | insert
ATGGAGAAGGACGGCCTGTGCCGCGCTGACCAGCAGTACGAATGCGTGGCGGAGATCGGGGAGGGCGCCT
ATGGGAAGGTGTTCAAGGCCCGCGACTTGAAGAACGGAGGCCGTTTCGTGGCGTTGAAGCGCGTGCGGGT
GCAGACCGGCGAGGAGGGCATGCCGCTCTCCACCATCCGCGAGGTGGCGGTGCTGAGGCACCTGGAGACC
TTCGAGCACCCCAACGTGGTCAGGTTGTTTGATGTGTGCACAGTGTCACGAACAGACAGAGAAACCAAAC
TAACTTTAGTGTTTGAACATGTCGATCAAGACTTGACCACTTACTTGGATAAAGTTCCAGAGCCTGGAGT
GCCCACTGAAACCATAAAGGATATGATGTTTCAGCTTCTCCGAGGTCTGGACTTTCTTCATTCACACCGA
GTAGTGCATCGCGATCTAAAACCACAGAACATTCTGGTGACCAGCAGCGGACAAATAAAACTCGCTGACT
TCGGCCTTGCCCGCATCTATAGTTTCCAGATGGCTCTAACCTCAGTGGTCGTCACGCTGTGGTACAGAGC
ACCCGAAGTCTTGCTCCAGTCCAGCTACGCCACCCCCGTGGATCTCTGGAGTGTTGGCTGCATATTTGCA
GAAATGTTTCGTAGAAAGCCTCTTTTTCGTGGAAGTTCAGATGTTGATCAACTAGGAAAAATCTTGGACG
TGATTGGACTCCCAGGAGAAGAAGACTGGCCTAGAGATGTTGCCCTTCCCAGGCAGGCTTTTCATTCAAA
ATCTGCCCAACCAATTGAGAAGTTTGTAACAGATATCGATGAACTAGGCAAAGACCTACTTCTGAAGTGT
TTGACATTTAACCCAGCCAAAAGAATATCTGCCTACAGTGCCCTGTCTCACCCATACTTCCAGGACCTGG
AAAGGTGCAAAGAAAACCTGGATTCCCACCTGCCGCCCAGCCAGAACACCTCGGAGCTGAATACAGCCTG
A
